Addgene plasmid #187924: pHH21-BNA-Luc
Purpose: Expresses Luciferase reporter RNA construct under the 5' and 3' UTRs of NA segment of Influenza B/Brisbane/60/2008 virus by RNA polymerase I in mammalian cells
Depositing lab: Arindam Mondal. Publication: A Comprehensive Roadmap Towards the Generation of an Influenza B Reporter Assay Using a Single DNA Polymerase-Based Cloning of the Reporter RNA Construct. Kedia N, Banerjee S, Mondal A. Front Microbiol. 2022 May 25;13:868367. doi: 10.3389/fmicb.2022.868367. eCollection 2022. PubMed 35694292.
Backbone
  Vector backbone: pHH21
  Backbone size w/o insert (bp): 2828
  Total vector size (bp): 4637
  Vector type: Mammalian Expression
Growth in bacteria
  Bacterial resistance: Ampicillin, 100 μg/mL
  Growth temperature: 37°C
  Growth strain: DH5alpha
  Growth instructions: Streak an ampicillin agar plate from the frozen glycerol stock. Grow bacterial culture from a single colony grown on the plate.
  Copy number: High Copy
Gene/Insert
  Gene/Insert name: Reporter RNA (RNA encoding firefly luciferase under the viral promoter of segment 6 of Influenza B/Brisbane/60/2008 virus) (alt name: B-NA-Luc)
  Insert size (bp): 1809
  Promoter: RNA polymease I Promoter
  Cloning method: Unknown
  Sequencing primers: 5′ AAAACGCTGGGCGTTAATCAAAGAGGCG; 3′ GGGGGACACTTTCGGACATCTGGTC
Terms and licenses: Academic/Nonprofit Terms; Industry Terms: Not Available to Industry
How to cite: pHH21-BNA-Luc was a gift from Arindam Mondal (Addgene plasmid # 187924 ; http://n2t.net/addgene:187924 ; RRID:Addgene_187924)
