[The description below was written by a language model from this plasmid's Addgene catalogue record and pLannotate feature annotations shown in this document.]
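Description:
pHH21-BNA-Luc is a mammalian reporter plasmid built on the pHH21 backbone, a vector designed to produce uncapped, non-polyadenylated RNAs from an RNA polymerase I promoter. It is about 4.6 kb in total, of which the insert accounts for roughly 1.8 kb. In bacteria it is maintained as a high-copy plasmid through a ColE1/pUC-type origin and selected with ampicillin via the β-lactamase gene and its own promoter. The annotation also picks up E. coli rrnB T1 and T2 terminators and a 5S rRNA segment upstream of the resistance cassette. A pRNA match next to the insert is consistent with ribosomal DNA promoter sequence. A 17-bp hit to the chicken β-actin promoter is too short to represent a functional element and is probably a spurious match.

The payload is a firefly luciferase (luc+) open reading frame flanked by the 5' and 3' untranslated regions of segment 6 (NA) of influenza B/Brisbane/60/2008. These untranslated regions carry the viral promoter recognised by the influenza polymerase. The luciferase coding sequence is annotated on the minus strand. This fits the usual design in which Pol I transcribes a negative-sense, vRNA-like molecule, although the record does not explicitly state the polarity. Such a template yields little luciferase by itself. When the influenza B polymerase subunits and nucleoprotein are supplied, by co-transfection or by infection, the RNA is assembled into a ribonucleoprotein, then transcribed into mRNA and replicated, so luminescence reports viral polymerase activity. The construct therefore serves as the reporter component of an influenza B minigenome assay, useful for studying polymerase function or testing inhibitors.
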