Features (pLannotate 1.2.2; 9 found; start..end, strand, type, name):
    276..365     +  ncRNA          pRNA: Accession: RF01518 - NoRC associated RNA, pRNA
    517..2169    -  CDS            luciferase: firefly luciferase; luc+; enhanced luc+ version of the luciferase gene
   2318..2334    -  promoter       chicken β-actin promoter (fragment): contains a 21-bp deletion relative to the standard chicken β-actin promoter
   2482..2597    +  ncRNA          5S rRNA: Accession: RF00001 - 5S ribosomal RNA
   2601..2687    +  terminator     rrnB T1 terminator: Escherichia coli rrnB; transcription terminator T1 from the E. coli rrnB gene
   2779..2806    +  terminator     rrnB T2 terminator: transcription terminator T2 from the E. coli rrnB gene
   2825..2916    +  promoter       AmpR promoter: bla
   2917..3777    +  CDS            AmpR: β-lactamase; bla; confers resistance to ampicillin, carbenicillin, and related antibiotics
   3948..4536    +  rep_origin     ori: high-copy-number ColE1/pMB1/pBR322/pUC origin of replication
>Addgene plasmid #187924 | pHH21-BNA-Luc | addgene full sequence | sequence record 373471 | Addgene NGS Result
GATCACGATCCTTTCTGGCGAGTCCCCGTGCGGAGTCGGAGAGCGCTCCCTGAGCGCGCGTGCGGCCCGA
GAGGTCGCGCCTGGCCGGCCTTCGGTCCCTCGTGTGTCCCGGTCGTAGGAGGGGCCGGCCGAAAATGCTT
CCGGCTCCCGCTCTGGAGACACGGGCCGGCCCCCTGCGTGTGGCACGGGCGGCCGGGAGGGCGTCCCCGG
CCCGGCGCTGCTCCCGCGTGTGTCCTGGGGTTGACCAGAGGGCCCCGGGCGCTCCGTGTGTGGCTGCGAT
GGTGGCGTTTTTGGGGACAGGTGTCCGTGTCGCGCGTCGCCTGGGCCGGCGGCGTGGTCGGTGACGCGAC
CTCCCGGCCCCGGGGGAGGTATATCTTTCGCTCCGAGTCGGCATTTTGGGCCGCCGGGTTATTAGTAGTA
ACAAGAGCATTTTTCAGAAACAATTAAGTTTAGTAAGGACAATTGTTCAAACAAAACAGGAACAAAGGGT
TTAGAACAGACTCAACCATTCCTCCATTACACGGCGATCTTTCCGCCCTTCTTGGCCTTTATGAGGATCT
CTCTGATTTTTCTTGCGTCGAGTTTTCCGGTAAGACCTTTCGGTACTTCGTCCACAAACACAACTCCTCC
GCGCAACTTTTTCGCGGTTGTTACTTGACTGGCGACGTAATCCACGATCTCTTTTTCCGTCATCGTCTTT
CCGTGCTCCAAAACAACAACGGCGGCGGGAAGTTCACCGGCGTCATCGTCGGGAAGACCTGCGACACCTG
CGTCGAAGATGTTGGGGTGTTGGAGCAAGATGGATTCCAATTCAGCGGGAGCCACCTGATAGCCTTTGTA
CTTAATCAGAGACTTCAGGCGGTCAACGATGAAGAAGTGTTCGTCTTCGTCCCAGTAAGCTATGTCTCCA
GAATGTAGCCATCCATCCTTGTCAATCAAGGCGTTGGTCGCTTCCGGATTGTTTACATAACCGGACATAA
TCATAGGACCTCTCACACACAGTTCGCCTCTTTGATTAACGCCCAGCGTTTTCCCGGTATCCAGATCCAC
AACCTTCGCTTCAAAAAATGGAACAACTTTACCGACCGCGCCCGGTTTATCATCCCCCTCGGGTGTAATC
AGAATAGCTGATGTAGTCTCAGTGAGCCCATATCCTTGCCTGATACCTGGCAGATGGAACCTCTTGGCAA
CCGCTTCCCCGACTTCCTTAGAGAGGGGAGCGCCACCAGAAGCAATTTCGTGTAAATTAGATAAATCGTA
TTTGTCAATCAGAGTGCTTTTGGCGAAGAAGGAGAATAGGGTTGGCACCAGCAGCGCACTTTGAATCTTG
TAATCCTGAAGGCTCCTCAGAAACAGCTCTTCTTCAAATCTATACATTAAGACGACTCGAAATCCACATA
TCAAATATCCGAGTGTAGTAAACATTCCAAAACCGTGATGGAATGGAACAACACTTAAAATCGCAGTATC
CGGAATGATTTGATTGCCAAAAATAGGATCTCTGGCATGCGAGAATCTCACGCAGGCAGTTCTATGAGGC
AGAGCGACACCTTTAGGCAGACCAGTAGATCCAGAGGAGTTCATGATCAGTGCAATTGTCTTGTCCCTAT
CGAAGGACTCTGGCACAAAATCGTATTCATTAAAACCGGGAGGTAGATGAGATGTGACGAACGTGTACAT
CGACTGAAATCCCTGGTAATCCGTTTTAGAATCCATGATAATAATTTTTTGGATGATTGGGAGCTTTTTT
TGCACGTTCAAAATTTTTTGCAACCCCTTTTTGGAAACGAACACCACGGTAGGCTGCGAAATGCCCATAC
TGTTGAGCAATTCACGTTCATTATAAATGTCGTTCGCGGGCGCAACTGCAACTCCGATAAATAACGCGCC
CAACACCGGCATAAAGAATTGAAGAGAGTTTTCACTGCATACGACGATTCTGTGATTTGTATTCAGCCCA
TATCGTTTCATAGCTTCTGCCAACCGAACGGACATTTCGAAGTACTCAGCGTAAGTGATGTCCACCTCGA
TATGTGCATCTGTAAAAGCAATTGTTCCAGGAACCAGGGCGTATCTCTTCATAGCCTTATGCAGTTGCTC
TCCAGCGGTTCCATCTTCCAGCGGATAGAATGGCGCCGGGCCTTTCTTTATGTTTTTGGCGTCTTCCATT
GTTCATTTTTGGCCTATTTGCTTCAGTTTTGAGAAGATGCTCTGCTTCTGCTCCCCCCCAACTTCGGAGG
TCGACCAGTACTCCGGGCGACACTTTGTTTTTTTTTTTCCCCCGATGCTGGAGGTCGACCAGATGTCCGA
AAGTGTCCCCCCCCCCCCCCCCCGGCGCGGAGCGGCGGGGCCACTCTGGACTCTTTTTTTTTTTTTTTTG
GGGATCGGCCGCTAGCTTGGCTGTTTTGGCGGATGAGAGAAGATTTTCAGCCTGATACAGATTAAATCAG
AACGCAGAAGCGGTCTGATAAAACAGAATTTGCCTGGCGGCAGTAGCGCGGTGGTCCCACCTGACCCCAT
GCCGAACTCAGAAGTGAAACGCCGTAGCGCCGATGGTAGTGTGGGGTCTCCCCATGCGAGAGTAGGGAAC
TGCCAGGCATCAAATAAAACGAAAGGCTCAGTCGAAAGACTGGGCCTTTCGTTTTATCTGTTGTTTGTCG
GTGAACGCTCTCCTGAGTAGGACAAATCCGCCGGGAGCGGATTTGAACGTTGCGAAGCAACGGCCCGGAG
GGTGGCGGGCAGGACGCCCGCCATAAACTGCCAGGCATCAAATTAAGCAGAAGGCCATCCTGACGGATGG
CCTTTTTGCGTTTCTACAAACTCTTTTGTTTATTTTTCTAAATACATTCAAATATGTATCCGCTCATGAG
ACAATAACCCTGATAAATGCTTCAATAATATTGAAAAAGGAAGAGTATGAGTATTCAACATTTCCGTGTC
GCCCTTATTCCCTTTTTTGCGGCATTTTGCCTTCCTGTTTTTGCTCACCCAGAAACGCTGGTGAAAGTAA
AAGATGCTGAAGATCAGTTGGGTGCACGAGTGGGTTACATCGAACTGGATCTCAACAGCGGTAAGATCCT
TGAGAGTTTTCGCCCCGAAGAACGTTTTCCAATGATGAGCACTTTTAAAGTTCTGCTATGTGGCGCGGTA
TTATCCCGTGTTGACGCCGGGCAAGAGCAACTCGGTCGCCGCATACACTATTCTCAGAATGACTTGGTTG
AGTACTCACCAGTCACAGAAAAGCATCTTACGGATGGCATGACAGTAAGAGAATTATGCAGTGCTGCCAT
AACCATGAGTGATAACACTGCGGCCAACTTACTTCTGACAACGATCGGAGGACCGAAGGAGCTAACCGCT
TTTTTGCACAACATGGGGGATCATGTAACTCGCCTTGATCGTTGGGAACCGGAGCTGAATGAAGCCATAC
CAAACGACGAGCGTGACACCACGATGCCTGTAGCAATGGCAACAACGTTGCGCAAACTATTAACTGGCGA
ACTACTTACTCTAGCTTCCCGGCAACAATTAATAGACTGGATGGAGGCGGATAAAGTTGCAGGACCACTT
CTGCGCTCGGCCCTTCCGGCTGGCTGGTTTATTGCTGATAAATCTGGAGCCGGTGAGCGTGGGTCTCGCG
GTATCATTGCAGCACTGGGGCCAGATGGTAAGCCCTCCCGTATCGTAGTTATCTACACGACGGGGAGTCA
GGCAACTATGGATGAACGAAATAGACAGATCGCTGAGATAGGTGCCTCACTGATTAAGCATTGGTAACTG
TCAGACCAAGTTTACTCATATATACTTTAGATTGATTTAAAACTTCATTTTTAATTTAAAAGGATCTAGG
TGAAGATCCTTTTTGATAATCTCATGACCAAAATCCCTTAACGTGAGTTTTCGTTCCACTGAGCGTCAGA
CCCCGTAGAAAAGATCAAAGGATCTTCTTGAGATCCTTTTTTTCTGCGCGTAATCTGCTGCTTGCAAACA
AAAAAACCACCGCTACCAGCGGTGGTTTGTTTGCCGGATCAAGAGCTACCAACTCTTTTTCCGAAGGTAA
CTGGCTTCAGCAGAGCGCAGATACCAAATACTGTTCTTCTAGTGTAGCCGTAGTTAGGCCACCACTTCAA
GAACTCTGTAGCACCGCCTACATACCTCGCTCTGCTAATCCTGTTACCAGTGGCTGCTGCCAGTGGCGAT
AAGTCGTGTCTTACCGGGTTGGACTCAAGACGATAGTTACCGGATAAGGCGCAGCGGTCGGGCTGAACGG
GGGGTTCGTGCACACAGCCCAGCTTGGAGCGAACGACCTACACCGAACTGAGATACCTACAGCGTGAGCT
ATGAGAAAGCGCCACGCTTCCCGAAGGGAGAAAGGCGGACAGGTATCCGGTAAGCGGCAGGGTCGGAACA
GGAGAGCGCACGAGGGAGCTTCCAGGGGGAAACGCCTGGTATCTTTATAGTCCTGTCGGGTTTCGCCACC
TCTGACTTGAGCGTCGATTTTTGTGATGCTCGTCAGGGGGGCGGAGCCTATGGAAAAACGCCAGCAACGC
GGCCTTTTTACGGTTCCTGGCCTTTTGCTGGCCTTTTGCTCACATGTTCTTTCCTGCGTTATCCCCTGAT
TCATTAATGCA
